Addgene plasmid #126309: pGWB14-LYX091
Purpose: With a Nicotiana benthamiana transcription factor in PGWB14 backbone, for Agrobacterium mediated transient or stable expression corresponding transcription factor fused with a C-terminal HA tag.
Depositing lab: Silin Zhong. Depositing organization: Chinese University of Hong Kong.
Backbone
  Vector backbone: pGWB14
  Vector type: Plant Expression
  Selectable markers: Hygromycin
Growth in bacteria
  Bacterial resistance: Kanamycin, 50 μg/mL
  Growth temperature: 37°C
  Growth strain: DH5alpha
  Copy number: Low Copy
Gene/Insert
  Gene/Insert name: Niben101Scf01462g01010.1
  Species: Nicotiana benthamiana
  Promoter: CaMV 35S
  Tag / fusion protein: HA (C terminal on insert)
  Cloning method: Gibson Cloning
Terms and licenses: Academic/Nonprofit Terms; Industry Terms: Not Available to Industry
How to cite: pGWB14-LYX091 was a gift from Silin Zhong (Addgene plasmid # 126309 ; http://n2t.net/addgene:126309 ; RRID:Addgene_126309)
