[The description below was written by a language model from this plasmid's Addgene catalogue record and pLannotate feature annotations shown in this document.]
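Description:
pGWB14-LYX091 is a plant expression binary vector built on the pGWB14 backbone, designed for Agrobacterium-mediated transient or stable expression of a Nicotiana benthamiana transcription factor (gene model Niben101Scf01462g01010.1) carrying a C-terminal HA tag. The full sequence is about 16.9 kb. The backbone carries broad-host-range IncP replication functions (oriV with the trfA replication protein), consistent with its low-copy status, along with oriT and traJ for mobilisation. This lets it be maintained in both E. coli and Agrobacterium. Bacterial selection is by kanamycin through a backbone aphA-3 gene. The annotation also picks up various backbone remnants, including tetracycline resistance and regulator sequences, an IS1 element and a partial ColE1-type origin.

Between the nopaline-type right and left T-DNA border repeats lie three plant cassettes. The payload cassette uses the CaMV 35S promoter to drive the insert, which is flanked by attB1 and attB2 Gateway sites, although the record lists Gibson cloning as the method. The insert is followed by a 3xHA epitope tag and a NOS terminator. The annotation tool finds similarity between part of the insert and rice GLK1, a probable activator of chloroplast development and photosynthetic genes, which suggests a GLK-like factor, but the record does not itself name the protein family. The other two cassettes are plant selection markers: a NOS promoter-driven NeoR/KanR gene near the right border and a 35S-driven hygromycin phosphotransferase near the left border. The catalogue lists only hygromycin as the selectable marker. The HA fusion allows immunodetection or immunoprecipitation of the expressed factor, but the record does not name any specific downstream application.
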