Features (pLannotate 1.2.2; 41 found; start..end, strand, type, name):
      3..89      -  CDS            traI (fragment): TRAI6_ECOLX - Experimental evidence at protein level: Swiss-Prot protein existence level 1. The initiation process of transfer DNA synthesis requires the interaction of at least three plasmid-specific components (TraH, I, and J) at the transfer origin resulting in the assembly of a specialised nucleoprotein complex - the relaxosome. Site- and strand-specific cleavage at the transfer origin is dependent on TraI and TraJ. From Escherichia coli.
    127..498     -  CDS            traJ: oriT-recognizing protein; traJ
    531..640     -  oriT           oriT: incP origin of transfer
    772..962     +  rep_origin     ori (fragment): high-copy-number ColE1/pMB1/pBR322/pUC origin of replication
   1321..1971    -  CDS            TetR: tetracycline resistance regulatory protein; tetR
   2077..2326    +  CDS            TcR (fragment): tetracycline efflux protein; tetA; confers resistance to tetracycline
   2436..2460    -  misc_feature   RB T-DNA repeat: right border repeat from nopaline C58 T-DNA
   2616..2799    +  promoter       NOS promoter: nopaline synthase promoter NOS promoter
   2820..3614    +  CDS            NeoR/KanR: aminoglycoside phosphotransferase from Tn5; aph(3')-II (or nptII); confers resistance to neomycin, kanamycin, and G418 (Geneticin®)
   3635..3784    +  CDS            ble (fragment): BLE_KLEPN - Experimental evidence at protein level: Swiss-Prot protein existence level 1. Binding protein with a strong affinity to the bleomycin family of antibiotics. Binds to CL990; an antimitotic-antibiotic compound. From Klebsiella pneumoniae.
   3791..3997    +  CDS            ocd (fragment): OCD_AGRFC - Experimental evidence at protein level: Swiss-Prot protein existence level 1. Catalyzes the conversion of L-ornithine into L-proline with release of ammonia. Is involved in the utilization of nopaline, a catabolic pathway that proceeds through L-arginine and L-ornithine to L-proline. Nopaline is a predominant opine in plant cells transformed with Ti plasmid pTiC58. From Agrobacterium fabrum (strain C58 / ATCC 33970) (Agrobacterium tumefaciens (strain C58)).
   4004..4256    +  terminator     NOS terminator: nopaline synthase terminator and poly(A) signal
   4260..4703    +  CDS            M13 gene III (fragment) (sequence partly withheld): pIII; III; minor coat protein
   4702..4792    +  CDS            lacI (fragment): lac repressor; lacI; The lac repressor binds to the lac operator to inhibit transcription in E. coli. This inhibition can be relieved by adding lactose or isopropyl-β-D-thiogalactopyranoside (IPTG).
   4805..4826    +  protein_bind   CAP binding site: CAP binding activates transcription in the presence of cAMP. E. coli catabolite activator protein
   4841..4871    +  promoter       lac promoter: promoter for the E. coli lac operon
   4875..4897    +  protein_bind   lac operator (fragment): The lac repressor binds to the lac operator to inhibit transcription in E. coli. This inhibition can be relieved by adding lactose or isopropyl-β-D-thiogalactopyranoside (IPTG). lac repressor encoded by lacI
   4932..4952    -  misc_feature   MCS (fragment): pUC18/19 multiple cloning site
   5443..5784    +  promoter       CaMV 35S promoter: strong constitutive promoter from cauliflower mosaic virus
   5810..5834    +  protein_bind   attB1: mutant version of attB; recombination site for the Gateway® BP reaction BP Clonase™
   6236..7042    +  CDS            GLK1 (fragment): GLK1_ORYSJ - Experimental evidence at transcript level: Swiss-Prot protein existence level 2. Probable transcriptional activator that promotes chloroplast development. Acts as an activator of nuclear photosynthetic genes involved in chlorophyll biosynthesis, light harvesting, and electron transport. From Oryza sativa subsp. japonica (Rice).
   7047..7071    -  protein_bind   attB2: mutant version of attB; recombination site for the Gateway® BP reaction BP Clonase™
   7100..7189    +  CDS            3xHA: three tandem HA epitope tags
   7223..7475    +  terminator     NOS terminator: nopaline synthase terminator and poly(A) signal
   7904..8156    -  terminator     NOS terminator: nopaline synthase terminator and poly(A) signal
   8180..8608    -  CDS            nos (fragment): DHNO_AGRT7 - Protein inferred from homology: Swiss-Prot protein existence level 3. From Agrobacterium tumefaciens (strain T37).
   8624..9649    -  CDS            HygR: aminoglycoside phosphotransferase from E. coli; aph(4)-Ia; confers resistance to hygromycin
   9659..10003   -  promoter       CaMV 35S promoter: strong constitutive promoter from cauliflower mosaic virus
   9660..9706    -  promoter       minimal CaMV 35S promoter: minimal 35S promoter from cauliflower mosaic virus
  10141..10296   +  CDS            lacZα (fragment) (sequence partly withheld): LacZα fragment of β-galactosidase; lacZ fragment
  10294..10594   +  rep_origin     M13 ori (fragment) (sequence partly withheld): M13 bacteriophage origin of replication; arrow indicates direction of (+) strand synthesis
  10595..10725   +  CDS            lacI (fragment): lac repressor; lacI; The lac repressor binds to the lac operator to inhibit transcription in E. coli. This inhibition can be relieved by adding lactose or isopropyl-β-D-thiogalactopyranoside (IPTG).
  10779..10803   -  misc_feature   LB T-DNA repeat: left border repeat from nopaline C58 T-DNA
  12260..12379   -  CDS            tetR (fragment): TETR1_ECOLX - Experimental evidence at protein level: Swiss-Prot protein existence level 1. TetR is the repressor of the tetracycline resistance element; its N-terminal region forms a helix-turn-helix structure and binds DNA. Binding of tetracycline to TetR reduces the repressor affinity for the tetracycline resistance gene (tetA) promoter operator sites. From Escherichia coli.
  12399..13547   -  CDS            trfA: trans-acting replication protein that binds to and activates oriV
  13846..14640   -  CDS            KanR: aminoglycoside phosphotransferase; aphA-3; confers resistance to kanamycin
  14832..15599   +  mobile_element IS1: prokaryotic transposable element IS1
  15608..15757   -  CDS            satA (fragment): STA_BACSU - Also known as yyaR. Experimental evidence at protein level: Swiss-Prot protein existence level 1. Involved in resistance to streptothricin, a broad-spectrum antibiotic produced by streptomycetes. Detoxifies streptothricin via acetylation of the beta amino group of the first beta-lysyl moiety of streptothricin. From Bacillus subtilis (strain 168).
  15756..15950   -  CDS            satA (fragment): STA_BACSU - Also known as yyaR. Experimental evidence at protein level: Swiss-Prot protein existence level 1. Involved in resistance to streptothricin, a broad-spectrum antibiotic produced by streptomycetes. Detoxifies streptothricin via acetylation of the beta amino group of the first beta-lysyl moiety of streptothricin. From Bacillus subtilis (strain 168).
  15953..16228   -  CDS            klaC (fragment): KLAC_ECOLX - Also known as telB. Protein predicted: Swiss-Prot protein existence level 4. Belongs to the kla operon, which is associated with cryptic tellurite resistance, and IncW plasmid fertility inhibition. From Escherichia coli.
  16292..16923   -  rep_origin     oriV: incP origin of replication
>Addgene plasmid #126309 | pGWB14-LYX091 | addgene full sequence | sequence record 246970 | Addgene NGS Result
TCGGTCTTGCCTTGCTCGTCGGTGATGTACTTCACCAGCTCCGCGAAGTCGCTCTTCTTGATGGAGCGCA
TGGGGACGTGCTTGGCAATCACGCGCACCCCCCGGCCGTTTTAGCGGCTAAAAAAGTCATGGCTCTGCCC
TCGGGCGGACCACGCCCATCATGACCTTGCCAAGCTCGTCCTGCTTCTCTTCGATCTTCGCCAGCAGGGC
GAGGATCGTGGCATCACCGAACCGCGCCGTGCGCGGGTCGTCGGTGAGCCAGAGTTTCAGCAGGCCGCCC
AGGCGGCCCAGGTCGCCATTGATGCGGGCCAGCTCGCGGACGTGCTCATAGTCCACGACGCCCGTGATTT
TGTAGCCCTGGCCGACGGCCAGCAGGTAGGCCGACAGGCTCATGCCGGCCGCCGCCGCCTTTTCCTCAAT
CGCTCTTCGTTCGTCTGGAAGGCAGTACACCTTGATAGGTGGGCTGCCCTTCCTGGTTGGCTTGGTTTCA
TCAGCCATCCGCTTGCCCTCATCTGTTACGCCGGCGGTAGCCGGCCAGCCTCGCAGAGCAGGATTCCCGT
TGAGCACCGCCAGGTGCGAATAAGGGACAGTGAAGAAGGAACACCCGCTCGCGGGTGGGCCTACTTCACC
TATCCTGCCCGGCTGACGCCGTTGGATACACCAAGGAAAGTCTACACGAACCCTTTGGCAAAATCCTGTA
TATCGTGCGAAAAAGGATGGATATACCGAAAAAATCGCTATAATGACCCCGAAGCAGGGTTATGCAGCGG
AAAAGCGCCACGCTTCCCGAAGGGAGAAAGGCGGACAGGTATCCGGTAAGCGGCAGGGTCGGAACAGGAG
AGCGCACGAGGGAGCTTCCAGGGGGAAACGCCTGGTATCTTTATAGTCCTGTCGGGTTTCGCCACCTCTG
ACTTGAGCGTCGATTTTTGTGATGCTCGTCAGGGGGGCGGAGCCTATGGAAAAACGCCAGCAACGCGGCC
TTTTTACGGTTCCTGGCCTTTTGCTGGCCTTTTGCTCACATGTTCTTTCCTGCGTTATCCCCTGATTCTG
TGGATAACCGTATTACCGCCTTTGAGTGAGCTGATACCGCTCGCCGCAGCCGAACGACCGAGCGCAGCGA
GTCAGTGAGCGAGGAAGCGGAAGAGCGCCAGAAGGCCGCCAGAGAGGCCGAGCGCGGCCGTGAGGCTTGG
ACGCTAGGGCAGGGCATGAAAAAGCCCGTAGCGGGCTGCTACGGGCGTCTGACGCGGTGGAAAGGGGGAG
GGGATGTTGTCTACATGGCTCTGCTGTAGTGAGTGGGTTGCGCTCCGGCAGCGGTCCTGATCAATCGTCA
CCCTTTCTCGGTCCTTCAACGTTCCTGACAACGAGCCTCCTTTTCGCCAATCCATCGACAATCACCGCGA
GTCCCTGCTCGAACGCTGCGTCCGGACCGGCTTCGTCGAAGGCGTCTATCGCGGCCCGCAACAGCGGCGA
GAGCGGAGCCTGTTCAACGGTGCCGCCGCGCTCGCCGGCATCGCTGTCGCCGGCCTGCTCCTCAAGCACG
GCCCCAACAGTGAAGTAGCTGATTGTCATCAGCGCATTGACGGCGTCCCCGGCCGAAAAACCCGCCTCGC
AGAGGAAGCGAAGCTGCGCGTCGGCCGTTTCCATCTGCGGTGCGCCCGGTCGCGTGCCGGCATGGATGCG
CGCGCCATCGCGGTAGGCGAGCAGCGCCTGCCTGAAGCTGCGGGCATTCCCGATCAGAAATGAGCGCCAG
TCGTCGTCGGCTCTCGGCACCGAATGCGTATGATTCTCCGCCAGCATGGCTTCGGCCAGTGCGTCGAGCA
GCGCCCGCTTGTTCCTGAAGTGCCAGTAAAGCGCCGGCTGCTGAACCCCCAACCGTTCCGCCAGTTTGCG
TGTCGTCAGACCGTCTACGCCGACCTCGTTCAACAGGTCCAGGGCGGCACGGATCACTGTATTCGGCTGC
AACTTTGTCATGCTTGACACTTTATCACTGATAAACATAATATGTCCACCAACTTATCAGTGATAAAGAA
TCCGCGCGTTCAATCGGACCAGCGGAGGCTGGTCCGGAGGCCAGACGTGAAACCCAACATACCCCTGATC
GTAATTCTGAGCACTGTCGCGCTCGACGCTGTCGGCATCGGCCTGATTATGCCGGTGCTGCCGGGCCTCC
TGCGCGATCTGGTTCACTCGAACGACGTCACCGCCCACTATGGCATTCTGCTGGCGCTGTATGCGTTGGT
GCAATTTGCCTGCGCACCTGTGCTGGGCGCGCTGTCGGATCGTTTCGGGCGGCGGCCAATCTTGCTCGTC
TCGCTGGCCGGCGCCAGATCTGGGGAACCCTGTGGTTGGCATGCACATACAAATGGACGAACGGATAAAC
CTTTTCACGCCCTTTTAAATATCCGATTATTCTAATAAACGCTCTTTTCTCTTAGGTTTACCCGCCAATA
TATCCTGTCAAACACTGATAGTTTAAACTGAAGGCGGGAAACGACAATCTGATCATGAGCGGAGAATTAA
GGGAGTCACGTTATGACCCCCGCCGATGACGCGGGACAAGCCGTTTTACGTTTGGAACTGACAGAACCGC
AACGTTGAAGGAGCCACTCAGCCGCGGGTTTCTGGAGTTTAATGAGCTAAGCACATACGTCAGAAACCAT
TATTGCGCGTTCAAAAGTCGCCTAAGGTCACTATCAGCTAGCAAATATTTCTTGTCAAAAATGCTCCACT
GACGTTCCATAAATTCCCCTCGGTATCCAATTAGAGTCTCATATTCACTCTCAATCCAAATAATCTGCAC
CGGATCTGGATCGTTTCGCATGATTGAACAAGATGGATTGCACGCAGGTTCTCCGGCCGCTTGGGTGGAG
AGGCTATTCGGCTATGACTGGGCACAACAGACAATCGGCTGCTCTGATGCCGCCGTGTTCCGGCTGTCAG
CGCAGGGGCGCCCGGTTCTTTTTGTCAAGACCGACCTGTCCGGTGCCCTGAATGAACTGCAGGACGAGGC
AGCGCGGCTATCGTGGCTGGCCACGACGGGCGTTCCTTGCGCAGCTGTGCTCGACGTTGTCACTGAAGCG
GGAAGGGACTGGCTGCTATTGGGCGAAGTGCCGGGGCAGGATCTCCTGTCATCTCACCTTGCTCCTGCCG
AGAAAGTATCCATCATGGCTGATGCAATGCGGCGGCTGCATACGCTTGATCCGGCTACCTGCCCATTCGA
CCACCAAGCGAAACATCGCATCGAGCGAGCACGTACTCGGATGGAAGCCGGTCTTGTCGATCAGGATGAT
CTGGACGAAGAGCATCAGGGGCTCGCGCCAGCCGAACTGTTCGCCAGGCTCAAGGCGCGCATGCCCGACG
GCGATGATCTCGTCGTGACCCATGGCGATGCCTGCTTGCCGAATATCATGGTGGAAAATGGCCGCTTTTC
TGGATTCATCGACTGTGGCCGGCTGGGTGTGGCGGACCGCTATCAGGACATAGCGTTGGCTACCCGTGAT
ATTGCTGAAGAGCTTGGCGGCGAATGGGCTGACCGCTTCCTCGTGCTTTACGGTATCGCCGCTCCCGATT
CGCAGCGCATCGCCTTCTATCGCCTTCTTGACGAGTTCTTCTGAGCGGGACTCTGGGGTTCGAAATGACC
GACCAAGCGACGCCCAACCTGCCATCACGAGATTTCGATTCCACCGCCGCCTTCTATGAAAGGTTGGGCT
TCGGAATCGTTTTCCGGGACGCCGGCTGGATGATCCTCCAGCGCGGGGATCTCATGCTGGAGTTCTTCGC
CCACGGGATCTCTGCGGAACAGGCGGTCGAAGGTGCCGATATCATTACGACAGCAACGGCCGACAAGCAC
AACGCCACGATCCTGAGCGACAATATGATCGGGCCCGGCGTCCACATCAACGGCGTCGGCGGCGACTGCC
CAGGCAAGACCGAGATGCACCGCGATATCTTGCTGCGTTCGGATATTTTCGTGGAGTTCCCGCCACAGAC
CCGGATGATCCCCGATCGTTCAAACATTTGGCAATAAAGTTTCTTAAGATTGAATCCTGTTGCCGGTCTT
GCGATGATTATCATATAATTTCTGTTGAATTACGTTAAGCATGTAATAATTAACATGTAATGCATGACGT
TATTTATGAGATGGGTTTTTATGATTAGAGTCCCGCAATTATACATTTAATACGCGATAGAAAACAAAAT
ATAGCGCGCAAACTAGGATAAATTATCGCGCGCGGTGTCATCTATGTTACTAGATCGGGCCTCCTGTC
[82 nt withheld, positions 4269-4350]
GCTCTGAGGGA
[161 nt withheld, positions 4362-4522]
T
[41 nt withheld, positions 4524-4564]
T
[62 nt withheld, positions 4566-4627]
A
[35 nt withheld, positions 4629-4663]
CCTCCCTCAATCGGTTGAATGTCGCCCTTTTGTCTTTGGCCCAATACGCAAACCGCCTCTCCCCGCGCGT
TGGCCGATTCATTAATGCAGCTGGCACGACAGGTTTCCCGACTGGAAAGCGGGCAGTGAGCGCAACGCAA
TTAATGTGAGTTAGCTCACTCATTAGGCACCCCAGGCTTTACACTTTATGCTTCCGGCTCGTATGTTGTG
TGGAATTGTGAGCGGATAACAATTTCACACAGGAAACAGCTATGACCATGATTACGCCAAGCTTGCATGC
CTGCAGGTCCCCAGATTAGCCTTTTCAATTTCAGAAAGAATGCTAACCCACAGATGGTTAGAGAGGCTTA
CGCAGCAGGTCTCATCAAGACGATCTACCCGAGCAATAATCTCCAGGAAATCAAATACCTTCCCAAGAAG
GTTAAAGATGCAGTCAAAAGATTCAGGACTAACTGCATCAAGAACACAGAGAAAGATATATTTCTCAAGA
TCAGAAGTACTATTCCAGTATGGACGATTCAAGGCTTGCTTCACAAACCAAGGCAAGTAATAGAGATTGG
AGTCTCTAAAAAGGTAGTTCCCACTGAATCAAAGGCCATGGAGTCAAAGATTCAAATAGAGGACCTAACA
GAACTCGCCGTAAAGACTGGCGAACAGTTCATACAGAGTCTCTTACGACTCAATGACAAGAAGAAAATCT
TCGTCAACATGGTGGAGCACGACACACTTGTCTACTCCAAAAATATCAAAGATACAGTCTCAGAAGACCA
AAGGGCAATTGAGACTTTTCAACAAAGGGTAATATCCGGAAACCTCCTCGGATTCCATTGCCCAGCTATC
TGTCACTTTATTGTGAAGATAGTGGAAAAGGAAGGTGGCTCCTACAAATGCCATCATTGCGATAAAGGAA
AGGCCATCGTTGAAGATGCCTCTGCCGACAGTGGTCCCAAAGATGGACCCCCACCCACGAGGAGCATCGT
GGAAAAAGAAGACGTTCCAACCACGTCTTCAAAGCAAGTGGATTGATGTGATATCTCCACTGACGTAAGG
GATGACGCACAATCCCACTATCCTTCGCAAGACCCTTCCTCTATATAAGGAAGTTCATTTCATTTGGAGA
GAACACGGGGGACTCTAGAGTTATCAACAAGTTTGTACAAAAAAGCAGGCTCCACCATGCTAACTGTATC
ACCTTTGAGCTACAAAACCACCAAAAATGACAGGGATAATCACATGGATAGTTTTACGATTCGAGGAGTT
GATGACTTGCCAGATTTTGATGATGGGAATTTGCTCGAAAGCATTGATTTTGATGACATTTTCTTGGGGA
TCAACGTCAACGATGAAATGTTGCCAGATATGGAGATGGACTCAGAGATTCTTGCTGAATTCTCAGTTAG
TAGTGGCGACGAATCTGATCATTTGAATAGTTATAATACTACTACACCACCACTCCATGTAGAAGAACAC
AACTCCTCTACAAAAGAAGAAGTGGAAAAAGCAGTATCAGATTTGAATCAGAAGAGTGAAAAATCTAAAC
CTAAGTCAAAGGAGAAGCCCAAGAATCCAGAAGGGAAGAGAAAAGTGAAGGTGGATTGGACGCCAGAGCT
ACACAGGAGATTTGTACAAGCAGTAGAGCAATTAGGTGTAGATAAAGCAGTCCCATCGAGGATTTTAGAA
CTTATGGGTGTTGATGGTCTCACTCGACATAACATTGCTAGCCATCTTCAAAAATATAGAGCCCATCGGA
AACATTTGCTTGCGAGAGAAGCGGAGGCGGCAAGCTGGAGCCAAAGAAAACAAATGTACGGCGGTGCAGC
CATGGTTGGAGGTGGCGGAAAGAGAGATATAAATCCATGGCCGCCAACAGCAACCATGGGTTTTCCACCT
ATGACGACACCACCCATGGTGCCATCTCATTTTAGACCTCTACACGTCTGGGGTCATCCGCCCGCCGACC
AATCTATGATGCACATGTGGCCGAAACATATAACGCATCTTCCACCAGCATGGGCACCGGTTGTTCCTCC
TCATTCTTCACCGCCTATAGATCCTTCCTTTTGGCATTCACACCATCAAAGAGTACTAAACTCTCTTGCA
CCAGGCACTCCTTGCATTCCTTCACCAATAGCGCCCACGAGATTTCCAGTTCAGGGCATCCCACCCACTG
CCATGGTCAAAGCTGCTCCCACTGGAGCACGACAAGATCTGCCTAAACCTCCTTCTGATTTTCATCCTTC
AAAGGAGAGCATAGATGCGGCCATTGGAGATGTTTTAGCAAAGCCATGTCTGCCACCACCACCCCTAGGA
CTCAAACCTCCCTCAATCGACAGTGTGTTGAATGAATTACAACGTCAAGGGATTAATAAAATACCTCCAA
CTGACCCAGCTTTCTTGTACAAAGTGGTTGATAACAGCGGGTTAATTAACATCTTTTACCCATACGATGT
TCCTGACTATGCGGGCTATCCCTATGACGTCCCGGACTATGCAGGATCCTATCCATATGACGTTCCAGAT
TACGCTGCTCAGTGCAGCGCTTAGAGCTCGAATTTCCCCGATCGTTCAAACATTTGGCAATAAAGTTTCT
TAAGATTGAATCCTGTTGCCGGTCTTGCGATGATTATCATATAATTTCTGTTGAATTACGTTAAGCATGT
AATAATTAACATGTAATGCATGACGTTATTTATGAGATGGGTTTTTATGATTAGAGTCCCGCAATTATAC
ATTTAATACGCGATAGAAAACAAAATATAGCGCGCAAACTAGGATAAATTATCGCGCGCGGTGTCATCTA
TGTTACTAGATCGGGAATTAGCTTCATCAACGCAAGACATGCGCACGACCGTCTGACAGGAGAGGAATTT
CCGACGAGCACAGAAAGGACTTGCTCTTGGACGTAGGCCTATTTCTCAGGCACATGTATCAAGTGTTCGG
ACGTGGGTTTTCGATGGTGTATCAGCCGCCGCCAACTGGGAGATGAGGAGGCTTTCTTGGGGGGCAGTCA
GCAGTTCATTTCACAAGACAGAGGAACTTGTAAGGAGATGCACTGATTTATCTTGGCGCAAACCAGCAGG
ACGAATTAGTGGGAATAGCCCGCGAATATCTAAGTTATGCCTGTCGGCATGAGCAGAAACTTCCAATTCG
AAACAGTTTGGAGAGGTTGTTTTTGGGCATACCTTTTGTTAGTCAGCCTCTCGATTGCTCATCGTCATTA
CACAGTACCGAAGTTTGATCGATCTAGTAACATAGATGACACCGCGCGCGATAATTTATCCTAGTTTGCG
CGCTATATTTTGTTTTCTATCGCGTATTAAATGTATAATTGCGGGACTCTAATCATAAAAACCCATCTCA
TAAATAACGTCATGCATTACATGTTAATTATTACATGCTTAACGTAATTCAACAGAAATTATATGATAAT
CATCGCAAGACCGGCAACAGGATTCAATCTTAAGAAACTTTATTGCCAAATGTTTGAACGATCTGCTTCG
ACGCACTCCTTCTTTACTCCACCATCTCGTCCTTATTGAAAACGTGGGTAGCACCAAAACGAATCAAGTC
GCTGGAACTGAAGTTACCAATCACGCTGGATGATTTGCCAGTTGGATTAATCTTGCCTTTCCCCGCATGA
ATAATATTGATGAATGCATGCGTGAGGGGTATTTCGATTTTGGCAATAGCTGCAATTGCCGCGACATCCT
CCAACGAGCATAATTCTTCAGAAAAATAGCGATGTTCCATGTTGTCAGGGCATGCATGATGCACGTTATG
AGGTGACGGTGCTAGGCAGTATTCCCTCAAAGTTTCATAGTCAGTATCATATTCATCATTGCATTCCTGC
AAGAGAGAATTGAGACGCAATCCACACGCTGCGGCAACCTTCCGGCGTTCGTGGTCTATTTGCTCTTGGA
CGTTGCAAACGTAAGTGTTGGATCCCGGTCGGCATCTACTCTATTCCTTTGCCCTCGGACGAGTGCTGGG
GCGTCGGTTTCCACTATCGGCGAGTACTTCTACACAGCCATCGGTCCAGACGGCCGCGCTTCTGCGGGCG
ATTTGTGTACGCCCGACAGTCCCGGCTCCGGATCGGACGATTGCGTCGCATCGACCCTGCGCCCAAGCTG
CATCATCGAAATTGCCGTCAACCAAGCTCTGATAGAGTTGGTCAAGACCAATGCGGAGCATATACGCCCG
GAGCCGCGGCGATCCTGCAAGCTCCGGATGCCTCCGCTCGAAGTAGCGCGTCTGCTGCTCCATACAAGCC
AACCACGGCCTCCAGAAGAAGATGTTGGCGACCTCGTATTGGGAATCCCCGAACATCGCCTCGCTCCAGT
CAATGACCGCTGTTATGCGGCCATTGTCCGTCAGGACATTGTTGGAGCCGAAATCCGCGTGCACGAGGTG
CCGGACTTCGGGGCAGTCCTCGGCCCAAAGCATCAGCTCATCGAGAGCCTGCGCGACGGACGCACTGACG
GTGTCGTCCATCACAGTTTGCCAGTGATACACATGGGGATCAGCAATCGCGCATATGAAATCACGCCATG
TAGTGTATTGACCGATTCCTTGCGGTCCGAATGGGCCGAACCCGCTCGTCTGGCTAAGATCGGCCGCAGC
GATCGCATCCATGGCCTCCGCGACCGGCTGCAGAACAGCGGGCAGTTCGGTTTCAGGCAGGTCTTGCAAC
GTGACACCCTGTGCACGGCGGGAGATGCAATAGGTCAGGCTCTCGCTGAATTCCCCAATGTCAAGCACTT
CCGGAATCGGGAGCGCGGCCGATGCAAAGTGCCGATAAACATAACGATCTTTGTAGAAACCATCGGCGCA
GCTATTTACCCGCAGGACATATCCACGCCCTCCTACATCGAAGCTGAAAGCACGAGATTCTTCGCCCTCC
GAGAGCTGCATCAGGTCGGAGACGCTGTCGAACTTTTCGATCAGAAACTTCTCGACAGACGTCGCGGTGA
GTTCAGGCTTTTTCATATCGGGGTCGTCCTCTCCAAATGAAATGAACTTCCTTATATAGAGGAAGGGTCT
TGCGAAGGATAGTGGGATTGTGCGTCATCCCTTACGTCAGTGGAGATATCACATCAATCCACTTGCTTTG
AAGACGTGGTTGGAACGTCTTCTTTTTCCACGATGCTCCTCGTGGGTGGGGGTCCATCTTTGGGACCACT
GTCGGCAGAGGCATCTTGAACGATAGCCTTTCCTTTATCGCAATGATGGCATTTGTAGGTGCCACCTTCC
TTTTCTACTGTCCTTTTGATGAAGTGACAGATAGCTGGGCAATGGAATCCGAGGAGGTTTCCCGATATTA
CCCTTTGTTGAAAAGTCTCAATAGCCCTTTGGTCTTCTGAGACTGTATCTTTGATATTCTTGGAGTAGAC
GAGAGTGTCGTGCTCCACCATGTTGACGGATCTCTAGGACGCGTCGACGCGTCGACGCGTCGACGCGTCG
ACGCGTCCTAGAAGCTAATTCACTGGCCGTCGTTTTACAACGTCGTGACTGGGAAAACCCTGGCGTTACC
CAACTTAATCGCCTTGCAGCACATCCCCCTTTCGCCAGCTGGCGTAATAGCGAAGAGGCCCGCACCGATC
GCCCTTCCCAACAGTTGCGCAGCCTGAATG
[44 nt withheld, positions 10294-10337]
C
[141 nt withheld, positions 10339-10479]
CCTTTGACGTTGGAGTCCACGTTCTTT
[37 nt withheld, positions 10507-10543]
ACCCTATCTCGGGCTATTCTTTTGATTTATAAGGGATTTTGCCGATTTCGGAACCACCATCAAACAGGAT
TTTCGCCTGCTGGGGCAAACCAGCGTGGACCGCTTGCTGCAACTCTCTCAGGGCCAGGCGGTGAAGGGCA
ATCAGCTGTTGCCCGTCTCACTGGTGAAAAGAAAAACCACCCCAGTACATTAAAAACGTCCGCAATGTGT
TATTAAGTTGTCTAAGCGTCAATTTGTTTACACCACAATATATCCTGCCACCAGCCAGCCAACAGCTCCC
CGACCGGCAGCTCGGCACAAAATCACCACTCGATACAGGCAGCCCATCAGTCCGGGACGGCGTCAGCGGG
AGAGCCGTTGTAAGGCGGCAGACTTTGCTCATGTTACCGATGCTATTCGGAAGAACGGCAACTAAGCTGC
CGGGTTTGAAACACGGATGATCTCGCGGAGGGTAGCATGTTGATTGTAACGATGACAGAGCGTTGCTGCC
TGTGATCAAATATCATCTCCCTCGCAGAGATCCGAATTATCAGCCTTCTTATTCATTTCTCGCTTAACCG
TGACAGGCTGTCGATCTTGAGAACTATGCCGACATAATAGGAAATCGCTGGATAAAGCCGCTGAGGAAGC
TGAGTGGCGCTATTTCTTTAGAAGTGAACGTTGACGATATCAACTCCCCTATCCATTGCTCACCGAATGG
TACAGGTCGGGGACCCGAAGTTCCGACTGTCGGCCTGATGCATCCCCGGCTGATCGACCCCAGATCTGGG
GCTGAGAAAGCCCAGTAAGGAAACAACTGTAGGTTCGAGTCGCGAGATCCCCCGGAACCAAAGGAAGTAG
GTTAAACCCGCTCCGATCAGGCCGAGCCACGCCAGGCCGAGAACATTGGTTCCTGTAGGCATCGGGATTG
GCGGATCAAACACTAAAGCTACTGGAACGAGCAGAAGTCCTCCGGCCGCCAGTTGCCAGGCGGTAAAGGT
GAGCAGAGGCACGGGAGGTTGCCACTTGCGGGTCAGCACGGTTCCGAACGCCATGGAAACCGCCCCCGCC
AGGCCCGCTGCGACGCCGACAGGATCTAGCGCTGCGTTTGGTGTCAACACCAACAGCGCCACGCCCGCAG
TTCCGCAAATAGCCCCCAGGACCGCCATCAATCGTATCGGGCTACCTAGCAGAGCGGCAGAGATGAACAC
GACCATCAGCGGCTGCACAGCGCCTACCGTCGCCGCGACCCCGCCCGGCAGGCGGTAGACCGAAATAAAC
AACAAGCTCCAGAATAGCGAAATATTAAGTGCGCCGAGGATGAAGATGCGCATCCACCAGATTCCCGTTG
GAATCTGTCGGACGATCATCACGAGCAATAAACCCGCCGGCAACGCCCGCAGCAGCATACCGGCGACCCC
TCGGCCTCGCTGTTCGGGCTCCACGAAAACGCCGGACAGATGCGCCTTGTGAGCGTCCTTGGGGCCGTCC
TCCTGTTTGAAGACCGACAGCCCAATGATCTCGCCGTCGATGTAGGCGCCGAATGCCACGGCATCTCGCA
ACCGTTCAGCGAACGCCTCCATGGGCTTTTTCTCCTCGTGCTCGTAAACGGACCCGAACATCTCTGGAGC
TTTCTTCAGGGCCGACAATCGGATCTCGCGGAAATCCTGCACGTCGGCCGCTCCAAGCCGTCGAATCTGA
GCCTTAATCACAATTGTCAATTTTAATCCTCTGTTTATCGGCAGTTCGTAGAGCGCGCCGTGCGTCCCGA
GCGATACTGAGCGAAGCAAGTGCGTCGAGCAGTGCCCGCTTGTTCCTGAAATGCCAGTAAAGCGCTGGCT
GCTGAACCCCCAGCCGGAACTGACCCCACAAGGCCCTAGCGTTTGCAATGCACCAGGTCATCATTGACCC
AGGCGTGTTCCACCAGGCCGCTGCCTCGCAACTCTTCGCAGGCTTCGCCGACCTGCTCGCGCCACTTCTT
CACGCGGGTGGAATCCGATCCGCACATGAGGCGGAAGGTTTCCAGCTTGAGCGGGTACGGCTCCCGGTGC
GAGCTGAAATAGTCGAACATCCGTCGGGCCGTCGGCGACAGCTTGCGGTACTTCTCCCATATGAATTTCG
TGTAGTGGTCGCCAGCAAACAGCACGACGATTTCCTCGTCGATCAGGACCTGGCAACGGGACGTTTTCTT
GCCACGGTCCAGGACGCGGAAGCGGTGCAGCAGCGACACCGATTCCAGGTGCCCAACGCGGTCGGACGTG
AAGCCCATCGCCGTCGCCTGTAGGCGCGACAGGCATTCCTCGGCCTTCGTGTAATACCGGCCATTGATCG
ACCAGCCCAGGTCCTGGCAAAGCTCGTAGAACGTGAAGGTGATCGGCTCGCCGATAGGGGTGCGCTTCGC
GTACTCCAACACCTGCTGCCACACCAGTTCGTCATCGTCGGCCCGCAGCTCGACGCCGGTGTAGGTGATC
TTCACGTCCTTGTTGACGTGGAAAATGACCTTGTTTTGCAGCGCCTCGCGCGGGATTTTCTTGTTGCGCG
TGGTGAACAGGGCAGAGCGGGCCGTGTCGTTTGGCATCGCTCGCATCGTGTCCGGCCACGGCGCAATATC
GAACAAGGAAAGCTGCATTTCCTTGATCTGCTGCTTCGTGTGTTTCAGCAACGCGGCCTGCTTGGCCTCG
CTGACCTGTTTTGCCAGGTCCTCGCCGGCGGTTTTTCGCTTCTTGGTCGTCATAGTTCCTCGCGTGTCGA
TGGTCATCGACTTCGCCAAACCTGCCGCCTCCTGTTCGAGACGACGCGAACGCTCCACGGCGGCCGATGG
CGCGGGCAGGGCAGGGGGAGCCAGTTGCACGCTGTCGCGCTCGATCTTGGCCGTAGCTTGCTGGACCATC
GAGCCGACGGACTGGAAGGTTTCGCGGGGCGCACGCATGACGGTGCGGCTTGCGATGGTTTCGGCATCCT
CGGCGGAAAACCCCGCGTCGATCAGTTCTTGCCTGTATGCCTTCCGGTCAAACGTCCGATTCATTCACCC
TCCTTGCGGGATTGCCCCGACTCACGCCGGGGCAATGTGCCCTTATTCCTGATTTGACCCGCCTGGTGCC
TTGGTGTCCAGATAATCCACCTTATCGGCAATGAAGTCGGTCCCGTAGACCGTCTGGCCGTCCTTCTCGT
ACTTGGTATTCCGAATCTTGCCCTGCACGAATACCAGCGACCCCTTGCCCAAATACTTGCCGTGGGCCTC
GGCCTGAGAGCCAAAACACTTGATGCGGAAGAAGTCGGTGCGCTCCTGCTTGTCGCCGGCATCGTTGCGC
CACATCTAGGTACTAAAACAATTCATCCAGTAAAATATAATATTTTATTTTCTCCCAATCAGGCTTGATC
CCCAGTAAGTCAAAAAATAGCTCGACATACTGTTCTTCCCCGATATCCTCCCTGATCGACCGGACGCAGA
AGGCAATGTCATACCACTTGTCCGCCCTGCCGCTTCTCCCAAGATCAATAAAGCCACTTACTTTGCCATC
TTTCACAAAGATGTTGCTGTCTCCCAGGTCGCCGTGGGAAAAGACAAGTTCCTCTTCGGGCTTTTCCGTC
TTTAAAAAATCATACAGCTCGCGCGGATCTTTAAATGGAGTGTCTTCTTCCCAGTTTTCGCAATCCACAT
CGGCCAGATCGTTATTCAGTAAGTAATCCAATTCGGCTAAGCGGCTGTCTAAGCTATTCGTATAGGGACA
ATCCGATATGTCGATGGAGTGAAAGAGCCTGATGCACTCCGCATACAGCTCGATAATCTTTTCAGGGCTT
TGTTCATCTTCATACTCTTCCGAGCAAAGGACGCCATCGGCCTCACTCATGAGCAGATTGCTCCAGCCAT
CATGCCGTTCAAAGTGCAGGACCTTTGGAACAGGCAGCTTTCCTTCCAGCCATAGCATCATGTCCTTTTC
CCGTTCCACATCATAGGTGGTCCCTTTATACCGGCTGTCCGTCATTTTTAAATATAGGTTTTCATTTTCT
CCCACCAGCTTATATACCTTAGCAGGAGACATTCCTTCCGTATCTTTTACGCAGCGGTATTTTTCGATCA
GTTTTTTCAATTCCGGTGATATTCTCATTTTAGCCATTTATTATTTCCTTCCTCTTTTCTACAGTATTTA
AAGATACCCCAAGAAGCTAATTATAACAAGACGAACTCCAATTCACTGTTCCTTGCATTCTAAAACCTTA
AATACCAGAAAACAGCTTTTTCAAAGTTGTTTTCAAAGTTGGCGTATAACATAGTATCGACGGAGCCGAT
TTTGAAACCACAATTATGGGTGATGCTGCCAACTTACTGATTTAGTGTATGATGGTGTTTTTGAGGTGCT
CCAGTGGCTTCTGTTTCTATCAGCTGTCCCTCCTGTTCAGCTACTGACGGGGTGGTGCGTAACGGCAAAA
GCACCGCCGGACATCAGCGCTATCTCTGCTCTCACTGCCGTAAAACATGGCAACTGCAGTTCACTTACAC
CGCTTCTCAACCCGGTACGCACCAGAAAATCATTGATATGGCCATGAATGGCGTTGGATGCCGGGCAACA
GCCCGCATTATGGGCGTTGGCCTCAACACGATTTTACGTCACTTAAAAAACTCAGGCCGCAGTCGGTAAC
CTCGCGCATACAGCCGGGCAGTGACGTCATCGTCTGCGCGGAAATGGACGAACAGTGGGGCTATGTCGGG
GCTAAATCGCGCCAGCGCTGGCTGTTTTACGCGTATGACAGTCTCCGGAAGACGGTTGTTGCGCACGTAT
TCGGTGAACGCACTATGGCGACGCTGGGGCGTCTTATGAGCCTGCTGTCACCCTTTGACGTGGTGATATG
GATGACGGATGGCTGGCCGCTGTATGAATCCCGCCTGAAGGGAAAGCTGCACGTAATCAGCAAGCGATAT
ACGCAGCGAATTGAGCGGCATAACCTGAATCTGAGGCAGCACCTGGCACGGCTGGGACGGAAGTCGCTGT
CGTTCTCAAAATCGGTGGAGCTGCATGACAAAGTCATCGGGCATTATCTGAACATAAAACACTATCAATA
AGTTGGAGTCATTACCCAATTATGATAGAATTTACAAGCTATAAGGTTATTGTCCTGGGTTTCAAGCATT
AGTCCATGCAAGTTTTTATGCTTTGCCCATTCTATAGATATATTGATAAGCGCGCTGCCTATGCCTTGCC
CCCTGAAATCCTTACATACGGCGATATCTTCTATATAAAAGATATATTATCTTATCAGTATTGTCAATAT
ATTCAAGGCAATCTGCCTCCTCATCCTCTTCATCCTCTTCGTCTTGGTAGCTTTTTAAATATGGCGCTTC
ATAGAGTAATTCTGTAAAGGTCCAATTCTCGTTTTCATACCTCGGTATAATCTTACCTATCACCTCAAAT
GGTTCGCTGGGTTTATCGCACCCCCGAACACGAGCACGGCACCCGCGACCACTATGCCAAGAATGCCCAA
GGTAAAAATTGCCGGCCCCGCCATGAAGTCCGTGAATGCCCCGACGGCCGAAGTGAAGGGCAGGCCGCCA
CCCAGGCCGCCGCCCTCACTGCCCGGCACCTGGTCGCTGAATGTCGATGCCAGCACCTGCGGCACGTCAA
TGCTTCCGGGCGTCGCGCTCGGGCTGATCGCCCATCCCGTTACTGCCCCGATCCCGGCAATGGCAAGGAC
TGCCAGCGCTGCCATTTTTGGGGTGAGGCCGTTCGCGGCCGAGGGGCGCAGCCCCTGGGGGGATGGGAGG
CCCGCGTTAGCGGGCCGGGAGGGTTCGAGAAGGGGGGGCACCCCCCTTCGGCGTGCGCGGTCACGCGCAC
AGGGCGCAGCCCTGGTTAAAAACAAGGTTTATAAATATTGGTTTAAAAGCAGGTTAAAAGACAGGTTAGC
GGTGGCCGAAAAACGGGCGGAAACCCTTGCAAATGCTGGATTTTCTGCCTGTGGACAGCCCCTCAAATGT
CAATAGGTGCGCCCCTCATCTGTCAGCACTCTGCCCCTCAAGTGTCAAGGATCGCGCCCCTCATCTGTCA
GTAGTCGCGCCCCTCAAGTGTCAATACCGCAGGGCACTTATCCCCAGGCTTGTCCACATCATCTGTGGGA
AACTCGCGTAAAATCAGGCGTTTTCGCCGATTTGCGAGGCTGGCCAGCTCCACGTCGCCGGCCGAAATCG
AGCCTGCCCCTCATCTGTCAACGCCGCGCCGGGTGAGTCGGCCCCTCAAGTGTCAACGTCCGCCCCTCAT
CTGTCAGTGAGGGCCAAGTTTTCCGCGAGGTATCCACAACGCCGGCGGCCGCGGTGTCTCGCACACGGCT
TCGACGGCGTTTCTGGCGCGTTTGCAGGGCCATAGACGGCCGCCAGCCCAGCGGCGAGGGCAACCAGCCC
GGTGAGCGTCGGAAAGGCGC
