>Addgene plasmid #126309 | pGWB14-LYX091 | depositor partial sequence | sequence record 241583 | Niben101Scf01462g01010.1
ATGCTAACTGTATCACCTTTGAGCTACAAAACCACCAAAAATGACAGGGATAATCACATGGATAGTTTTA
CGATTCGAGGAGTTGATGACTTGCCAGATTTTGATGATGGGAATTTGCTCGAAAGCATTGATTTTGATGA
CATTTTCTTGGGGATCAACGTCAACGATGAAATGTTGCCAGATATGGAGATGGACTCAGAGATTCTTGCT
GAATTCTCAGTTAGTAGTGGCGACGAATCTGATCATTTGAATAGTTATAATACTACTACACCACCACTCC
ATGTAGAAGAACACAACTCCTCTACAAAAGAAGAAGTGGAAAAAGCAGTATCAGATTTGAATCAGAAGAG
TGAAAAATCTAAACCTAAGTCAAAGGAGAAGCCCAAGAATCCAGAAGGGAAGAGAAAAGTGAAGGTGGAT
TGGACGCCAGAGCTACACAGGAGATTTGTACAAGCAGTAGAGCAATTAGGTGTAGATAAAGCAGTCCCAT
CGAGGATTTTAGAACTTATGGGTGTTGATGGTCTCACTCGACATAACATTGCTAGCCATCTTCAAAAATA
TAGAGCCCATCGGAAACATTTGCTTGCGAGAGAAGCGGAGGCGGCAAGCTGGAGCCAAAGAAAACAAATG
TACGGCGGTGCAGCCATGGTTGGAGGTGGCGGAAAGAGAGATATAAATCCATGGCCGCCAACAGCAACCA
TGGGTTTTCCACCTATGACGACACCACCCATGGTGCCATCTCATTTTAGACCTCTACACGTCTGGGGTCA
TCCGCCCGCCGACCAATCTATGATGCACATGTGGCCGAAACATATAACGCATCTTCCACCAGCATGGGCA
CCGGTTGTTCCTCCTCATTCTTCACCGCCTATAGATCCTTCCTTTTGGCATTCACACCATCAAAGAGTAC
TAAACTCTCTTGCACCAGGCACTCCTTGCATTCCTTCACCAATAGCGCCCACGAGATTTCCAGTTCAGGG
CATCCCACCCACTGCCATGGTCAAAGCTGCTCCCACTGGAGCACGACAAGATCTGCCTAAACCTCCTTCT
GATTTTCATCCTTCAAAGGAGAGCATAGATGCGGCCATTGGAGATGTTTTAGCAAAGCCATGTCTGCCAC
CACCACCCCTAGGACTCAAACCTCCCTCAATCGACAGTGTGTTGAATGAATTACAACGTCAAGGGATTAA
TAAAATACCTCCAACT
